>Addgene plasmid #183962 | pSLQ10871 | addgene full sequence | sequence record 363117 | Addgene Partial NGS Result
CACATTTCCCCGAAAAGTGCCACCTGGGTCGACATTGATTATTGACTAGCAATTGGAGGGCCTATTTCCC
ATGATTCCTTCATATTTGCATATACGATACAAGGCTGTTAGAGAGATAATTAGAATTAATTTGACTGTAA
ACACAAAGATATTAGTACAAAATACGTGACGTAGAAAGTAATAATTTCTTGGGTAGTTTGCAGTTTTAAA
ATTATGTTTTAAAATGGACTATCATATGCTTACCGTAACTTGAAAGTATTTCGATTTCTTGGCTTTATAT
ATCTTGTGGAAAGGACGAAACACCGAATTTCTACTAAGTGTAGATTTCCCTGACAGCCCCCATCACATAA
TTTCTACTAAGTGTAGATATAGCAGGCGCGGAACCCCTTCTAATTTCTACTAAGTGTAGATAGCAACAGG
TCACGGCGCACGAATTTCTACTAAGTGTAGATGCTACCATGGCAACGCGCAGTGGAATTTCTACTAAGTG
TAGATAACAAGTTAATAGACAACCATCCAATTTCTACTAAGTGTAGATTCCCACCCCCACAGCTCTGCTC
CAATTTCTACTAAGTGTAGATTTTTTTACTCGAGGGATCCATTAGGCGGCCGCGACATTGATTATTGACT
AGTTATTAATAGTAATCAATTACGGGGTCATTAGTTCATAGCCCATATATGGAGTTCCGCGTTACATAAC
TTACGGTAAATGGCCCGCCTGGCTGACCGCCCAACGACCCCCGCCCATTGACGTCAATAATGACGTATGT
TCCCATAGTAACGCCAATAGGGACTTTCCATTGACGTCAATGGGTGGAGTATTTACGGTAAACTGCCCAC
TTGGCAGTACATCAAGTGTATCATATGCCAAGTACGCCCCCTATTGACGTCAATGACGGTAAATGGCCCG
CCTGGCATTATGCCCAGTACATGACCTTATGGGACTTTCCTACTTGGCAGTACATCTACGTATTAGTCAT
CGCTATTACCATGGTCGAGGTGAGCCCCACGTTCTGCTTCACTCTCCCCATCTCCCCCCCCTCCCCACCC
CCAATTTTGTATTTATTTATTTTTTAATTATTTTGTGCAGCGATGGGGGCGGGGGGGGGGGCGCGCGCCA
GGCGGGGCGGGGSGGGGSGRGGGGSGGGGSGGGGSGRGGSGGRGRGGKGSGGSGGCRGCCAATCAGAGCG
GCGCGCTCCGAAAGTTTCCTTTTATGGCGAGGCGGCGGCGGCGGCGGCCCTATAAAAAGCGAAGCGCGCG
GCGGGCGGGAGTCGCTGCGCGCTGCCTTCGCCCCGTGCCCCGCTCCGCCGCCGCCTCGCGCCGCCCGCCC
CGGCTCTGACTGACCGCGTTACTCCCACAGGTGAGCGGGCGGGACGGCCCTTCTCCTCCGGGCTGTAATT
AGCGCTTGGTTTAATGACGGCTTGTTTCTTTTCTGTGGCTGCGTGAAAGCCTTGAGGGGCTCCGGGAGGG
CCCTTTGTGCGGGGGGAGCGGCTCGGGGGGTGCGTGCGTGTGTGTGTGCGTGGGGAGCGCCGCGTGCGGC
TCCGCGCTGCCCGGCGGCTGTGAGCGCTGCGGGCGCGGCGCGGGGCTTTGTGCGCTCCGCAGTGTGCGCG
AGGGGAGCGCGGCCGGGGGCGGTGCCCCGCGGTGCGGGGGGGGCTGCGAGGGGAACAAAGGCTGCGTGCG
GGGTGTGTGCGTGGGGGGGTGAGCAGGGGGTGTGGGCGCGTCGGTCGGGCTGCAACCCCCCCTGCACCCC
CCTCCCCGAGTTGCTGAGCACGGCCCGGCTTCGGGTGCGGGGCTCCGTACGGGGCGTGGCGCGGGGCTCG
CCGTGCCGGGCGGGGGGKGGCGGCAGGKGGGGGTGCCGGGCGGGGCGGGGCCGCCYCGGGCCGGGGRGGG
CTCGGGGGRGGGGCGCGGCGGCCCCCGGAGCGCCGGCGGCTGTCGAGGCGCGGCGAGCCGCAGCCATTGC
CTTTTATGGTAATCGTGCGAGAGGGCGCAGGGACTTCCTTTGTCCCAAATCTGTGCGGAGCCGAAATCTG
GGAGGCGCCGCCGCACCCCCTCTAGCGGGCGCGGGGCGAAGCGGTGCGGCGCCGGCAGGAAGGAAATGGG
CGGGGAGGGCCTTCGTGCGTCGCCGCGCCGCCGTCCCCTTCTCCCTCTCCAGCCTCGGGGCTGTCCGCGG
GGGGACGGCTGCCTTCGGGGGGGACGGGGCAGGGCGGGGTTCGGCTTCTGGCGTGTGACCGGCGGCTCTA
GAGCCTCTGCTAACCATGTTCATGCCTTCTTCTTTTTCCTACAGCTCCTGGGCAACGTGCTGGTTATTGT
GCTGTCTCATCATTTTGGCAAAGAATTCTGCAGTCGACGGTACCGCGGGCCCGGGATCCACCGGGCCACC
ATGAGCAAGCTGGAGAAGTTTACAAACTGCTACTCCCTGTCTAAGACCCTGAGGTTCAAGGCCATCCCTG
TGGGCAAGACCCAGGAGAACATCGACAATAAGCGGCTGCTGGTGGAGGACGAGAAGAGAGCCGAGGATTA
TAAGGGCGTGAAGAAGCTGCTGGATCGCTACTATCTGTCTTTTATCAACGACGTGCTGCACAGCATCAAG
CTGAAGAATCTGAACAATTACATCAGCCTGTTCCGGAAGAAAACCAGAACCGAGAAGGAGAATAAGGAGC
TGGAGAACCTGGAGATCAATCTGCGGAAGGAGATCGCCAAGGCCTTCAAGGGCAACGAGGGCTACAAGTC
CCTGTTTAAGAAGGATATCATCGAGACAATCCTGCCAGAGTTCCTGGACGATAAGGACGAGATCGCCCTG
GTGAACAGCTTCAATGGCTTTACCACAGCCTTCACCGGCTTCTTTGATAACAGAGAGAATATGTTTTCCG
AGGAGGCCAAGAGCACATCCATCGCCTTCAGGTGTATCAACGAGAATCTGACCCGCTACATCTCTAATAT
GGACATCTTCGAGAAGGTGGACGCCATCTTTGATAAGCACGAGGTGCAGGAGATCAAGGAGAAGATCCTG
AACAGCGACTATGATGTGGAGGATTTCTTTGAGGGCGAGTTCTTTAACTTTGTGCTGACACAGGAGGGCA
TCGACGTGTATAACGCCATCATCGGCGGCTTCGTGACCGAGAGCGGCGAGAAGATCAAGGGCCTGAACGA
GTACATCAACCTGTATAATCAGAAAACCAAGCAGAAGCTGCCTAAGTTTAAGCCACTGTATAAGCAGGTG
CTGAGCGATCGGGAGTCTCTGAGCTTCTACGGCGAGGGCTATACATCCGATGAGGAGGTGCTGGAGGTGT
TTAGAAACACCCTGAACAAGAACAGCGAGATCTTCAGCTCCATCAAGAAGCTGGAGAAGCTGTTCAAGAA
TTTTGACGAGTACTCTAGCGCCGGCATCTTTGTGAAGAACGGCCCCGCCATCAGCACAATCTCCAAGGAT
ATCTTCGGCGAGTGGAACGTGATCCGGGACAAGTGGAATGCCGAGTATGACGATATCCACCTGAAGAAGA
AGGCCGTGGTGACCGAGAAGTACGAGGACGATCGGAGAAAGTCCTTCAAGAAGATCGGCTCCTTTTCTCT
GGAGCAGCTGCAGGAGTACGCCGACGCCGATCTGTCTGTGGTGGAGAAGCTGAAGGAGATCATCATCCAG
AAGGTGGATGAGATCTACAAGGTGTATGGCTCCTCTGAGAAGCTGTTCGACGCCGATTTTGTGCTGGAGA
AGAGCCTGAAGAAGAACGACGCCGTGGTGGCCATCATGAAGGACCTGCTGGATTCTGTGAAGAGCTTCGA
GAATTACATCAAGGCCTTCTTTGGCGAGGGCAAGGAGACAAACAGGGACGAGTCCTTCTATGGCGATTTT
GTGCTGGCCTACGACATCCTGCTGAAGGTGGACCACATCTACGATGCCATCCGCAATTATGTGACCCAGA
AGCCCTACTCTAAGGATAAGTTCAAGCTGTATTTTCAGAACCCTCAGTTCATGGGCGGCTGGGACAAGGA
TAAGGAGACAGACTATCGGGCCACCATCCTGAGATACGGCTCCAAGTACTATCTGGCCATCATGGATAAG
AAGTACGCCAAGTGCCTGCAGAAGATCGACAAGGACGATGTGAACGGCAATTACGAGAAGATCAACTATA
AGCTGCTGCCCGGCCCTAATAAGATGCTGCCAAAGGTGTTCTTTTCTAAGAAGTGGATGGCCTACTATAA
CCCCAGCGAGGACATCCAGAAGATCTACAAGAATGGCACATTCAAGAAGGGCGATATGTTTAACCTGAAT
GACTGTCACAAGCTGATCGACTTCTTTAAGGATAGCATCTCCCGGTATCCAAAGTGGTCCAATGCCTACG
ATTTCAACTTTTCTGAGACAGAGAAGTATAAGGACATCGCCGGCTTTTACAGAGAGGTGGAGGAGCAGGG
CTATAAGGTGAGCTTCGAGTCTGCCAGCAAGAAGGAGGTGGATAAGCTGGTGGAGGAGGGCAAGCTGTAT
ATGTTCCAGATCTATAACAAGGACTTTTCCGATAAGTCTCACGGCACACCCAATCTGCACACCATGTACT
TCAAGCTGCTGTTTGACGAGAACAATCACGGACAGATCAGGCTGAGCGGAGGAGCAGAGCTGTTCATGAG
GCGCGCCTCCCTGAAGAAGGAGGAGCTGGTGGTGCACCCAGCCAACTCCCCTATCGCCAACAAGAATCCA
GATAATCCCAAGAAAACCACAACCCTGTCCTACGACGTGTATAAGGATAAGAGGTTTTCTGAGGACCAGT
ACGAGCTGCACATCCCAATCGCCATCAATAAGTGCCCCAAGAACATCTTCAAGATCAATACAGAGGTGCG
CGTGCTGCTGAAGCACGACGATAACCCCTATGTGATCGGCATCGCCAGGGGCGAGCGCAATCTGCTGTAT
ATCGTGGTGGTGGACGGCAAGGGCAACATCGTGGAGCAGTATTCCCTGAACGAGATCATCAACAACTTCA
ACGGCATCAGGATCAAGACAGATTACCACTCTCTGCTGGACAAGAAGGAGAAGGAGAGGTTCGAGGCCCG
CCAGAACTGGACCTCCATCGAGAATATCAAGGAGCTGAAGGCCGGCTATATCTCTCAGGTGGTGCACAAG
ATCTGCGAGCTGGTGGAGAAGTACGATGCCGTGATCGCCCTGGAGGACCTGAACTCTGGCTTTAAGAATA
GCCGCGTGAAGGTGGAGAAGCAGGTGTATCAGAAGTTCGAGAAGATGCTGATCGATAAGCTGAACTACAT
GGTGGACAAGAAGTCTAATCCTTGTGCAACAGGCGGCGCCCTGAAGGGCTATCAGATCACCAATAAGTTC
GAGAGCTTTAAGTCCATGTCTACCCAGAACGGCTTCATCTTTTACATCCCTGCCTGGCTGACATCCAAGA
TCGATCCATCTACCGGCTTTGTGAACCTGCTGAAAACCAAGTATACCAGCATCGCCGATTCCAAGAAGTT
CATCAGCTCCTTTGACAGGATCATGTACGTGCCCGAGGAGGATCTGTTCGAGTTTGCCCTGGACTATAAG
AACTTCTCTCGCACAGACGCCGATTACATCAAGAAGTGGAAGCTGTACTCCTACGGCAACCGGATCAGAA
TCTTCCGGAATCCTAAGAAGAACAACGTGTTCGACTGGGAGGAGGTGTGCCTGACCAGCGCCTATAAGGA
GCTGTTCAACAAGTACGGCATCAATTATCAGCAGGGCGATATCAGAGCCCTGCTGTGCGAGCAGTCCGAC
AAGGCCTTCTACTCTAGCTTTATGGCCCTGATGAGCCTGATGCTGCAGATGCGGAACAGCATCACAGGCC
GCACCGACGTGGATTTTCTGATCAGCCCTGTGAAGAACTCCGACGGCATCTTCTACGATAGCCGGAACTA
TGAGGCCCAGGAGAATGCCATCCTGCCAAAGAACGCCGACGCCAATGGCGCCTATAACATCGCCAGAAAG
GTGCTGTGGGCCATCGGCCAGTTCAAGAAGGCCGAGGACGAGAAGCTGGATAAGGTGAAGATCGCCATCT
CTAACAAGGAGTGGCTGGAGTACGCCCAGACCAGCGTGAAGCACGGATCCTATCCCTATGACGTGCCCGA
TTATGCCAGCCTGGGCAGCGGCTCCCCTGCTGCTAAACGTGTTAAGCTTGATGGGGGTAGCCCGGCAGCC
AAGAGAGTCAAACTCGACGACGGCATTGGTAGTGGGAGCAACGGCAGCAGCCTCGATGCTTTAGACGATT
TTGACTTAGATATGCTTGGTTCAGACGCGTTAGACGACTTCGACCTAGACATGTTAGGCTCAGATGCATT
GGACGACTTCGATTTAGATATGTTGGGCTCCGATGCCCTAGATGACTTTGATCTAGATATGCTAGGTAGT
CCCAAAAAGAAGAGGAAAGTGGGATCCGTCCTTCCGCAAGCGCCTGCCCCAGCGCCTGCACCGGCAATGG
TGTCCGCCCTCGCACAGGCCCCTGCGCCCGTCCCCGTGCTCGCGCCTGGACCGCCCCAGGCGGTCGCTCC
ACCGGCTCCGAAGCCGACGCAGGCCGGAGAGGGAACACTCTCCGAAGCACTTCTTCAACTCCAGTTTGAT
GACGAGGATCTTGGAGCACTCCTTGGAAACTCGACAGACCCTGCGGTGTTTACCGACCTCGCGTCAGTAG
ATAACTCCGAATTTCAGCAGCTTTTGAACCAGGGTATCCCGGTCGCGCCACATACAACGGAGCCCATGTT
GATGGAATACCCCGAAGCAATCACGAGACTTGTGACGGGAGCGCAGCGGCCTCCCGATCCCGCACCCGCA
CCTTTGGGGGCACCTGGCCTCCCTAACGGACTTTTGAGCGGCGACGAGGATTTCTCCTCCATCGCCGATA
TGGATTTCTCAGCCTTGCTGTCAGGCTCTGGCAGCGGCAGCGACCTTTCCCATCCGCCCCCAAGGGGCCA
TCTGGATGAGCTGACAACCACACTTGAGTCCATGACCGAGGATCTGAACCTGGACTCACCCCTGACCCCG
GAATTGAACGAGATTCTGGATACCTTCCTGAACGACGAGTGCCTCTTGCATGCCATGCATATCAGCACAG
GACTGTCCATCTTCGACACATCTCTGTTTTAGTGTACAGGCCGCACTCCTCAGGTGCAGGCTGCCTATCA
GAAGGTGGTGGCTGGTGTGGCCAATGCCCTGGCTCACAAATACCACTGAGATCTTTTTCCCTCTGCCAAA
AATTATGGGGACATCATGAAGCCCCTTGAGCATCTGACTTCTGGCTAATAAAGGAAATTTATTTTCATTG
CAATAGTGTGTTGGAATTTTTTGTGTCTCTCACTCGGAAGGACATATGGGAGGGCAAATCATTTAAAACA
TCAGAATGAGTATTTGGTTTAGAGTTTGGCAACATATGCCCATATGCTGGCTGCCATGAACAAAGGTTGG
CTATAAAGAGGTCATCAGTATATGAAACAGCCCCCTGCTGTCCATTCCTTATTCCATAGAAAAGCCTTGA
CTTGAGGTTAGATTTTTTTTATATTTTGTTTTGTGTTATTTTTTTCTTTAACATCCCTAAAATTTTCCTT
ACATGTTTTACTAGCCAGATTTTTCCTCCTCTCCTGACTACTCCCAGTCATAGCTGTCCCTCTTCTCTTA
TGGAGATCCCTCGACCTGCAGCCCAAGCTTGGCGTAATCATGGTCATAGCTGTTTCCTGTGTGAAATTGT
TATCCGCTCACAATTCCACACAACATACGAGCCGGAAGCATAAAGTGTAAAGCCTGGGGTGCCTAATGAG
TGAGCTAACTCACATTAATTGCGTTGCGCTCACTGCCCGCTTTCCAGTCGGGAAACCTGTCGTGCCAGCG
GATCCGCATCTCAATTAGTCAGCAACCATAGTCCCGCCCCTAACTCCGCCCATCCCGCCCCTAACTCCGC
CCAGTTCCGCCCATTCTCCGCCCCATGGCTGACTAATTTTTTTTATTTATGCAGAGGCCGAGGCCGCCTC
GGCCTCTGAGCTATTCCAGAAGTAGTGAGGAGGCTTTTTTGGAGGCCTAGGCTTTTGCAAAAAGCTAACT
TGTTTATTGCAGCTTATAATGGTTACAAATAAAGCAATAGCATCACAAATTTCACAAATAAAGCATTTTT
TTCACTGCATTCTAGTTGTGGTTTGTCCAAACTCATCAATGTATCTTATCATGTCTGGATCCGCTGCATT
AATGAATCGGCCAACGCGCGGGGAGAGGCGGTTTGCGTATTGGGCGCTCTTCCGCTTCCTCGCTCACTGA
CTCGCTGCGCTCGGTCGTTCGGCTGCGGCGAGCGGTATCAGCTCACTCAAAGGCGGTAATACGGTTATCC
ACAGAATCAGGGGATAACGCAGGAAAGAACATGTGAGCAAAAGGCCAGCAAAAGGCCAGGAACCGTAAAA
AGGCCGCGTTGCTGGCGTTTTTCCATAGGCTCCGCCCCCCTGACGAGCATCACAAAAATCGACGCTCAAG
TCAGAGGTGGCGAAACCCGACAGGACTATAAAGATACCAGGCGTTTCCCCCTGGAAGCTCCCTCGTGCGC
TCTCCTGTTCCGACCCTGCCGCTTACCGGATACCTGTCCGCCTTTCTCCCTTCGGGAAGCGTGGCGCTTT
CTCATAGCTCACGCTGTAGGTATCTCAGTTCGGTGTAGGTCGTTCGCTCCAAGCTGGGCTGTGTGCACGA
ACCCCCCGTTCAGCCCGACCGCTGCGCCTTATCCGGTAACTATCGTCTTGAGTCCAACCCGGTAAGACAC
GACTTATCGCCACTGGCAGCAGCCACTGGTAACAGGATTAGCAGAGCGAGGTATGTAGGCGGTGCTACAG
AGTTCTTGAAGTGGTGGCCTAACTACGGCTACACTAGAAGAACAGTATTTGGTATCTGCGCTCTGCTGAA
GCCAGTTACCTTCGGAAAAAGAGTTGGTAGCTCTTGATCCGGCAAACAAACCACCGCTGGTAGCGGTGGT
TTTTTTGTTTGCAAGCAGCAGATTACGCGCAGAAAAAAAGGATCTCAAGAAGATCCTTTGATCTTTTCTA
CGGGGTCTGACGCTCAGTGGAACGAAAACTCACGTTAAGGGATTTTGGTCATGAGATTATCAAAAAGGAT
CTTCACCTAGATCCTTTTAAATTAAAAATGAAGTTTTAAATCAATCTAAAGTATATATGAGTAAACTTGG
TCTGACAGTTACCAATGCTTAATCAGTGAGGCACCTATCTCAGCGATCTGTCTATTTCGTTCATCCATAG
TTGCCTGACTCCCCGTCGTGTAGATAACTACGATACGGGAGGGCTTACCATCTGGCCCCAGTGCTGCAAT
GATACCGCGAGACCCACGCTCACCGGCTCCAGATTTATCAGCAATAAACCAGCCAGCCGGAAGGGCCGAG
CGCAGAAGTGGTCCTGCAACTTTATCCGCCTCCATCCAGTCTATTAATTGTTGCCGGGAAGCTAGAGTAA
GTAGTTCGCCAGTTAATAGTTTGCGCAACGTTGTTGCCATTGCTACAGGCATCGTGGTGTCACGCTCGTC
GTTTGGTATGGCTTCATTCAGCTCCGGTTCCCAACGATCAAGGCGAGTTACATGATCCCCCATGTTGTGC
AAAAAAGCGGTTAGCTCCTTCGGTCCTCCGATCGTTGTCAGAAGTAAGTTGGCCGCAGTGTTATCACTCA
TGGTTATGGCAGCACTGCATAATTCTCTTACTGTCATGCCATCCGTAAGATGCTTTTCTGTGACTGGTGA
GTACTCAACCAAGTCATTCTGAGAATAGTGTATGCGGCGACCGAGTTGCTCTTGCCCGGCGTCAATACGG
GATAATACCGCGCCACATAGCAGAACTTTAAAAGTGCTCATCATTGGAAAACGTTCTTCGGGGCGAAAAC
TCTCAAGGATCTTACCGCTGTTGAGATCCAGTTCGATGTAACCCACTCGTGCACCCAACTGATCTTCAGC
ATCTTTTACTTTCACCAGCGTTTCTGGGTGAGCAAAAACAGGAAGGCAAAATGCCGCAAAAAAGGGAATA
AGGGCGACACGGAAATGTTGAATACTCATACTCTTCCTTTTTCAATATTATTGAAGCATTTATCAGGGTT
ATTGTCTCATGAGCGGATACATATTTGAATGTATTTAGAAAAATAAACAAATAGGGGTTCCGCG
Features (pLannotate 1.2.2; 22 found; start..end, strand, type, name):
     31..49      +  enhancer       CMV enhancer (fragment): human cytomegalovirus immediate early enhancer
     56..296     +  promoter       U6 promoter: RNA polymerase III promoter for human U6 snRNA
    614..993     +  enhancer       CMV enhancer: human cytomegalovirus immediate early enhancer
   1268..2284    +  intron         chimeric intron: chimera between introns from chicken β-actin and rabbit β-globin
   2333..2369    +  misc_feature   MCS (fragment): multiple cloning site
   2381..6064    +  CDS            LbCpf1: CRISPR-associated protein from Lachnospiraceae bacterium ND2006 (Zetsche et al., 2015)
   6224..6246    +  CDS            VP48 (fragment): 3 tandem repeats of the minimal activation domain of herpes simplex virus VP16 (Cheng et al., 2013)
   6503..6883    +  CDS            RELA (fragment): TF65_HUMAN - Also known as NFKB3. Experimental evidence at protein level: Swiss-Prot protein existence level 1. NF-kappa-B is a pleiotropic transcription factor present in almost all cell types and is the endpoint of a series of signal transduction events that are initiated by a vast array of stimuli related to many biological processes such as inflammation, immunity, differentiation, cell growth, tumorigenesis and apoptosis. NF-kappa-B is a homo- or heterodimeric complex formed by the Rel-like domain- containing proteins RELA/p65, RELB, NFKB1/p105, NFKB1/p50, REL and NFKB2/p52. The heterodime
   6902..7099    +  CDS            Rta AD (fragment): transcriptional activation domain from the human herpesvirus 4 (Epstein-Barr virus) replication and transcription activator Rta/BRLF1 (Hardwick et al., 1992; Chavez et al., 2015)
   7115..7186    +  CDS            HBB (fragment): HBB_PONPY - Experimental evidence at transcript level: Swiss-Prot protein existence level 2. Involved in oxygen transport from the lung to the various peripheral tissues. From Pongo pygmaeus (Bornean orangutan).
   7257..7312    +  polyA_signal   β-globin poly(A) signal: rabbit β-globin polyadenylation signal (Gil and Proudfoot, 1987)
   7697..7713    -  protein_bind   lac operator: The lac repressor binds to the lac operator to inhibit transcription in E. coli. This inhibition can be relieved by adding lactose or isopropyl-β-D-thiogalactopyranoside (IPTG). lac repressor encoded by lacI
   7721..7751    -  promoter       lac promoter: promoter for the E. coli lac operon
   7766..7787    -  protein_bind   CAP binding site: CAP binding activates transcription in the presence of cAMP. E. coli catabolite activator protein
   7800..7839    -  CDS            lacI (fragment): lac repressor; lacI; The lac repressor binds to the lac operator to inhibit transcription in E. coli. This inhibition can be relieved by adding lactose or isopropyl-β-D-thiogalactopyranoside (IPTG).
   7846..7868    +  promoter       SV40 promoter (fragment): SV40 enhancer and early promoter
   7892..8027    +  rep_origin     SV40 ori: SV40 origin of replication
   8047..8181    +  polyA_signal   SV40 poly(A) signal: SV40 polyadenylation signal
   8183..8237    -  CDS            lacI (fragment): lac repressor; lacI; The lac repressor binds to the lac operator to inhibit transcription in E. coli. This inhibition can be relieved by adding lactose or isopropyl-β-D-thiogalactopyranoside (IPTG).
   8420..9008    -  rep_origin     ori: high-copy-number ColE1/pMB1/pBR322/pUC origin of replication
   9179..10039   -  CDS            AmpR: β-lactamase; bla; confers resistance to ampicillin, carbenicillin, and related antibiotics
  10040..10144   -  promoter       AmpR promoter: bla
