[The description below was written by a language model from this plasmid's Addgene catalogue record and pLannotate feature annotations shown in this document.]
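Description:
pSLQ10871 is a pUC-based mammalian expression plasmid for CRISPR activation that puts both components of a Cas12a gene-activation system on one vector. It is propagated in E. coli from a high-copy ColE1/pUC origin with ampicillin selection (AmpR under its own bla promoter). The backbone also retains lac promoter/operator remnants, an SV40 origin and an SV40 poly(A) signal. The record lists no mammalian selection marker or fluorescent reporter. The feature table comes from a partial NGS assembly of about 10.1 kb.

The first cassette uses a human U6 RNA polymerase III promoter to transcribe a poly-crRNA array targeting Sox2, Klf4 and Oct4. The "SKSKSO" label suggests six crRNAs, though the record does not spell out the arrangement, and the array itself is not annotated in the feature table. Cas12a processes its own pre-crRNA, so a single array transcript can yield several individual guides for multiplexed targeting. The second cassette uses the CAG promoter, seen in the table as a CMV enhancer followed by the chicken β-actin/rabbit β-globin chimeric intron. It drives nuclease-dead Lachnospiraceae bacterium Cas12a (LbCpf1) carrying the D832A mutation, described as the wild-type dCas12a version. This protein is fused to miniVPR, a compact activator whose VP16-derived, RELA/p65 and Epstein-Barr virus Rta activation domain fragments are detected downstream of the Cas12a coding sequence. A C-terminal HA tag is recorded, and a rabbit β-globin poly(A) signal terminates the transcript.

The construct is used for simultaneous transcriptional activation of the endogenous Sox2, Klf4 and Oct4 genes. Given the associated work on hyper-efficient Cas12a variants, it probably serves as the wild-type dCas12a comparator.
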