Addgene plasmid #183962: pSLQ10871
Purpose: U6-SKSKSO(crRNA array)-CAG-dCas12a(WT)-miniVPR
Depositing lab: Stanley Qi. Depositing organization: Stanford University. Publication: Multiplexed genome regulation in vivo with hyper-efficient Cas12a. Guo LY, Bian J, Davis AE, Liu P, Kempton HR, Zhang X, Chemparathy A, Gu B, Lin X, Rane DA, Xu X, Jamiolkowski RM, Hu Y, Wang S, Qi LS. Nat Cell Biol. 2022 Apr;24(4):590-600. doi: 10.1038/s41556-022-00870-7. Epub 2022 Apr 12. PubMed 35414015.
Backbone
  Vector backbone: pUC
  Vector type: Mammalian Expression, CRISPR
Growth in bacteria
  Bacterial resistance: Ampicillin, 100 μg/mL
  Growth temperature: 37°C
  Growth strain: NEB Stable
  Copy number: High Copy
Gene/Insert 1
  Gene/Insert name: dCas12a(wildtype) (alt names: LbdCas12a; LbdCfp1)
  Species: Synthetic
  Mutation: D832A
  Promoter: CAG
  Tag / fusion protein: HA (C terminal on insert)
  Cloning method: Gibson Cloning
  Sequencing primers: 5′ GGCAAAGAATTCTGCAGTCGACGGTACC; 3′ TTTTGGCAGAGGGAAAAAGA
Gene/Insert 2
  Gene/Insert name: poly-crRNA array targeting Sox2-Klf4-Oct4
  Species: Synthetic
  Promoter: U6
  Cloning method: Gibson Cloning
  Sequencing primers: 5′ ACGATACAAGGCTGTTAGAGAG; 3′ gcggccgcctaatggatccctcgag
Terms and licenses: Academic/Nonprofit Terms; Industry Terms: Not Available to Industry
How to cite: pSLQ10871 was a gift from Stanley Qi (Addgene plasmid # 183962 ; http://n2t.net/addgene:183962 ; RRID:Addgene_183962)
